Addgene plasmid #91930: pRSF_ZmSCE1b-Myc
Purpose: Bacterial expression of maize SCE1b
Depositing lab: Richard Vierstra. Depositing organization: Washington University in Saint Louis. Publication: Defining the SUMO System in Maize: SUMOylation Is Up-Regulated during Endosperm Development and Rapidly Induced by Stress. Augustine RC, York SL, Rytz TC, Vierstra RD. Plant Physiol. 2016 Jul;171(3):2191-210. doi: 10.1104/pp.16.00353. Epub 2016 May 15. PubMed 27208252.
Backbone
  Vector backbone: pRSFDuet-1
  Backbone size w/o insert (bp): 3829
  Total vector size (bp): 4342
  Vector type: Bacterial Expression
Growth in bacteria
  Bacterial resistance: Kanamycin, 50 μg/mL
  Growth temperature: 37°C
  Growth strain: DH5alpha
  Copy number: Unknown
Gene/Insert
  Gene/Insert name: ZmSCE1b-Myc
  Species: Zea mays
  Insert size (bp): 513
  Tag / fusion protein: Myc (C terminal on insert)
  Cloning method: Restriction Enzyme; 5′ cloning site NdeI (unknown if destroyed); 3′ cloning site XhoI (unknown if destroyed)
  Sequencing primers: 5′ TGTACACGGCCGCATAATC; 3′ GCTAGTTATTGCTCAGCGG
Terms and licenses: Academic/Nonprofit Terms; Industry Terms: Not Available to Industry
How to cite: pRSF_ZmSCE1b-Myc was a gift from Richard Vierstra (Addgene plasmid # 91930 ; http://n2t.net/addgene:91930 ; RRID:Addgene_91930)
