[The description below was written by a language model from this plasmid's Addgene catalogue record and pLannotate feature annotations shown in this document.]
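Description:
pRSF_ZmSCE1b-Myc is a bacterial expression plasmid built on the pRSFDuet-1 backbone for producing the maize (Zea mays) SUMO-conjugating enzyme SCE1b in E. coli. It replicates from the RSF1030 origin, which is compatible with other common origin classes, so it can coexist with other plasmids in the same cell. It is selected with kanamycin through an aminoglycoside phosphotransferase gene. The backbone also carries lacI with its own promoter, supplying the lac repressor that keeps the expression cassettes off until induction.

As a Duet vector it has two T7 promoter/lac operator units. The first, with its T7 gene 10 ribosome binding site, appears to be empty. The 513 bp ZmSCE1b-Myc insert was cloned between NdeI and XhoI, which places it downstream of the second T7 promoter/lac operator, and transcription ends at the T7 terminator. Expression therefore needs a host that supplies T7 RNA polymerase and is inducible with IPTG. The automated annotation labels the coding region by homology to Arabidopsis SCE1, the E2 enzyme that accepts SUMO from the SAE1/SAE2 activating heterodimer and transfers it to substrates. The catalogue identifies the insert as the maize orthologue. The C-terminal Myc epitope listed in the catalogue is not annotated separately. The S-tag fragment further downstream is a backbone remnant, and the record does not say whether it is translated.

The sequenced record (4,288 nt) is slightly shorter than the stated total of 4,342 bp. The stated purpose is bacterial expression of maize SCE1b, from work characterising the maize SUMO system. The record gives no more specific application.
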