Features (pLannotate 1.2.2; 18 found; start..end, strand, type, name):
     11..33      +  RBS            RBS: efficient ribosome binding site from bacteriophage T7 gene 10 (Olins and Rangwala, 1989)
    183..201     +  promoter       T7 promoter: promoter for bacteriophage T7 RNA polymerase
    202..226     +  protein_bind   lac operator: The lac repressor binds to the lac operator to inhibit transcription in E. coli. This inhibition can be relieved by adding lactose or isopropyl-β-D-thiogalactopyranoside (IPTG). lac repressor encoded by lacI
    269..748     +  CDS            SCE1: SCE1_ARATH - Also known as AHUS5, EMB1637. Experimental evidence at protein level: Swiss-Prot protein existence level 1. SUMO-conjugating enzyme that accepts the SUMO proteins from the E1 SUMO-activating heterodimer SAE1/SAE2 and catalyzes its covalent attachment to other proteins with the E3 SUMO ligases SIZ1 and MMS21. Associates with SIZ1 for sumoylation of the transcription factor GTE3. From Arabidopsis thaliana (Mouse-ear cress).
    794..835     +  CDS            S-Tag (fragment): affinity and epitope tag derived from pancreatic ribonuclease A
    865..882     +  CDS            SET1 (fragment): solubility-enhancement tag derived from T7 phage gene 10B
    890..937     +  terminator     T7 terminator: transcription terminator for bacteriophage T7 RNA polymerase
   1101..1158    +  promoter       AmpR promoter (fragment): bla
   1167..1982    -  CDS            KanR: aminoglycoside phosphotransferase; aph(3')-Ia; confers resistance to kanamycin in bacteria or G418 (Geneticin®) in eukaryotes
   1983..2074    -  promoter       AmpR promoter: bla
   2090..2839    -  rep_origin     RSF ori: Plasmids containing the RSF 1030 origin of replication can be propagated in E. coli cells that contain additional plasmids with compatible origins.
   2922..2986    -  CDS            TcR (fragment): tetracycline efflux protein; tet; confers resistance to tetracycline
   3001..3022    -  protein_bind   CAP binding site: CAP binding activates transcription in the presence of cAMP. E. coli catabolite activator protein
   3035..4117    -  CDS            lacI: lac repressor; lacI; The lac repressor binds to the lac operator to inhibit transcription in E. coli. This inhibition can be relieved by adding lactose or isopropyl-β-D-thiogalactopyranoside (IPTG).
   4118..4195    -  promoter       lacI promoter: lacI
   4203..4238    -  CDS            TcR (fragment): tetracycline efflux protein; tet; confers resistance to tetracycline
   4241..4259    +  promoter       T7 promoter: promoter for bacteriophage T7 RNA polymerase
   4260..4284    +  protein_bind   lac operator: The lac repressor binds to the lac operator to inhibit transcription in E. coli. This inhibition can be relieved by adding lactose or isopropyl-β-D-thiogalactopyranoside (IPTG). lac repressor encoded by lacI
>Addgene plasmid #91930 | pRSF_ZmSCE1b-Myc | addgene full sequence | sequence record 181736 | Addgene NGS Result
TAGAAATAATTTTGTTTAACTTTAATAAGGAGATATACCATGGGCAGCAGCCATCACCATCATCACCACA
GCCAGGATCCGAATTCGAGCTCGGCGCGCCTGCAGGTCGACAAGCTTGCGGCCGCATAATGCTTAAGTCG
AACAGAAAGTAATCGTATTGTACACGGCCGCATAATCGAAATTAATACGACTCACTATAGGGGAATTGTG
AGCGGATAACAATTCCCCATCTTAGTATATTAGTTAAGTATAAGAAGGAGATATACATATGTCTGGGGGA
ATCGCCCGCGGCCGCCTTGCCGAGGAGCGCAAGGCCTGGCGCAAGAACCACCCGCACGGTTTCGTCGCAA
AGCCGGAGTCGCTGCCCGACGGGACGGTGAACCTGATGATCTGGCAGTGCACCATCCCCGGCAAGCAAGG
GACTGACTGGGAAGGTGGATATTTCCCTCTCACCCTTCATTTTAGTGAGGATTACCCTAGCAAGCCTCCC
AAGTGCAAGTTCCCTCAGGGTTTCTTCCACCCAAATGTGTATCCTTCTGGAACAGTCTGCCTTTCGATTC
TTAATGAGGACAGTGGTTGGAGACCAGCTATTACTGTTAAGCAGATTCTCGTCGGGATCCAGGACTTGCT
AGATCAGCCAAATCCTGCTGACCCTGCTCAAACAGACGGATATCACCTTTTTATCCAGGATCCCACAGAA
TACAAGAGGCGCGTTAGACTGCAGGCGAAGCAGTATCCTGCATTGGTCGAACAAAAACTCATCTCAGAAG
AGGATCTGTGACTCGAGTCTGGTAAAGAAACCGCTGCTGCGAAATTTGAACGCCAGCACATGGACTCGTC
TACTAGCGCAGCTTAATTAACCTAGGCTGCTGCCACCGCTGAGCAATAACTAGCATAACCCCTTGGGGCC
TCTAAACGGGTCTTGAGGGGTTTTTTGCTGAAACCTCAGGCATTTGAGAAGCACACGGTCACACTGCTTC
CGGTAGTCAATAAACCGGTAAACCAGCAATAGACATAAGCGGCTATTTAACGACCCTGCCCTGAACCGAC
GACAAGCTGACGACCGGGTCTCCGCAAGTGGCACTTTTCGGGGAAATGTGCGCGGAACCCCTATTTGTTT
ATTTTTCTAAATACATTCAAATATGTATCCGCTCATGAATTAATTCTTAGAAAAACTCATCGAGCATCAA
ATGAAACTGCAATTTATTCATATCAGGATTATCAATACCATATTTTTGAAAAAGCCGTTTCTGTAATGAA
GGAGAAAACTCACCGAGGCAGTTCCATAGGATGGCAAGATCCTGGTATCGGTCTGCGATTCCGACTCGTC
CAACATCAATACAACCTATTAATTTCCCCTCGTCAAAAATAAGGTTATCAAGTGAGAAATCACCATGAGT
GACGACTGAATCCGGTGAGAATGGCAAAAGTTTATGCATTTCTTTCCAGACTTGTTCAACAGGCCAGCCA
TTACGCTCGTCATCAAAATCACTCGCATCAACCAAACCGTTATTCATTCGTGATTGCGCCTGAGCGAGAC
GAAATACGCGGTCGCTGTTAAAAGGACAATTACAAACAGGAATCGAATGCAACCGGCGCAGGAACACTGC
CAGCGCATCAACAATATTTTCACCTGAATCAGGATATTCTTCTAATACCTGGAATGCTGTTTTCCCGGGG
ATCGCAGTGGTGAGTAACCATGCATCATCAGGAGTACGGATAAAATGCTTGATGGTCGGAAGAGGCATAA
ATTCCGTCAGCCAGTTTAGTCTGACCATCTCATCTGTAACATCATTGGCAACGCTACCTTTGCCATGTTT
CAGAAACAACTCTGGCGCATCGGGCTTCCCATACAATCGATAGATTGTCGCACCTGATTGCCCGACATTA
TCGCGAGCCCATTTATACCCATATAAATCAGCATCCATGTTGGAATTTAATCGCGGCCTAGAGCAAGACG
TTTCCCGTTGAATATGGCTCATACTCTTCCTTTTTCAATATTATTGAAGCATTTATCAGGGTTATTGTCT
CATGAGCGGATACATATTTGAATGTATTTAGAAAAATAAACAAATAGGCATGCAGCGCTCTTCCGCTTCC
TCGCTCACTGACTCGCTACGCTCGGTCGTTCGACTGCGGCGAGCGGTGTCAGCTCACTCAAAAGCGGTAA
TACGGTTATCCACAGAATCAGGGGATAAAGCCGGAAAGAACATGTGAGCAAAAAGCAAAGCACCGGAAGA
AGCCAACGCCGCAGGCGTTTTTCCATAGGCTCCGCCCCCCTGACGAGCATCACAAAAATCGACGCTCAAG
CCAGAGGTGGCGAAACCCGACAGGACTATAAAGATACCAGGCGTTTCCCCCTGGAAGCTCCCTCGTGCGC
TCTCCTGTTCCGACCCTGCCGCTTACCGGATACCTGTCCGCCTTTCTCCCTTCGGGAAGCGTGGCGCTTT
CTCATAGCTCACGCTGTTGGTATCTCAGTTCGGTGTAGGTCGTTCGCTCCAAGCTGGGCTGTGTGCACGA
ACCCCCCGTTCAGCCCGACCGCTGCGCCTTATCCGGTAACTATCGTCTTGAGTCCAACCCGGTAAGACAC
GACTTATCGCCACTGGCAGCAGCCATTGGTAACTGATTTAGAGGACTTTGTCTTGAAGTTATGCACCTGT
TAAGGCTAAACTGAAAGAACAGATTTTGGTGAGTGCGGTCCTCCAACCCACTTACCTTGGTTCAAAGAGT
TGGTAGCTCAGCGAACCTTGAGAAAACCACCGTTGGTAGCGGTGGTTTTTCTTTATTTATGAGATGATGA
ATCAATCGGTCTATCAAGTCAACGAACAGCTATTCCGTTACTCTAGATTTCAGTGCAATTTATCTCTTCA
AATGTAGCACCTGAAGTCAGCCCCATACGATATAAGTTGTAATTCTCATGTTAGTCATGCCCCGCGCCCA
CCGGAAGGAGCTGACTGGGTTGAAGGCTCTCAAGGGCATCGGTCGAGATCCCGGTGCCTAATGAGTGAGC
TAACTTACATTAATTGCGTTGCGCTCACTGCCCGCTTTCCAGTCGGGAAACCTGTCGTGCCAGCTGCATT
AATGAATCGGCCAACGCGCGGGGAGAGGCGGTTTGCGTATTGGGCGCCAGGGTGGTTTTTCTTTTCACCA
GTGAGACGGGCAACAGCTGATTGCCCTTCACCGCCTGGCCCTGAGAGAGTTGCAGCAAGCGGTCCACGCT
GGTTTGCCCCAGCAGGCGAAAATCCTGTTTGATGGTGGTTAACGGCGGGATATAACATGAGCTGTCTTCG
GTATCGTCGTATCCCACTACCGAGATGTCCGCACCAACGCGCAGCCCGGACTCGGTAATGGCGCGCATTG
CGCCCAGCGCCATCTGATCGTTGGCAACCAGCATCGCAGTGGGAACGATGCCCTCATTCAGCATTTGCAT
GGTTTGTTGAAAACCGGACATGGCACTCCAGTCGCCTTCCCGTTCCGCTATCGGCTGAATTTGATTGCGA
GTGAGATATTTATGCCAGCCAGCCAGACGCAGACGCGCCGAGACAGAACTTAATGGGCCCGCTAACAGCG
CGATTTGCTGGTGACCCAATGCGACCAGATGCTCCACGCCCAGTCGCGTACCGTCTTCATGGGAGAAAAT
AATACTGTTGATGGGTGTCTGGTCAGAGACATCAAGAAATAACGCCGGAACATTAGTGCAGGCAGCTTCC
ACAGCAATGGCATCCTGGTCATCCAGCGGATAGTTAATGATCAGCCCACTGACGCGTTGCGCGAGAAGAT
TGTGCACCGCCGCTTTACAGGCTTCGACGCCGCTTCGTTCTACCATCGACACCACCACGCTGGCACCCAG
TTGATCGGCGCGAGATTTAATCGCCGCGACAATTTGCGACGGCGCGTGCAGGGCCAGACTGGAGGTGGCA
ACGCCAATCAGCAACGACTGTTTGCCCGCCAGTTGTTGTGCCACGCGGTTGGGAATGTAATTCAGCTCCG
CCATCGCCGCTTCCACTTTTTCCCGCGTTTTCGCAGAAACGTGGCTGGCCTGGTTCACCACGCGGGAAAC
GGTCTGATAAGAGACACCGGCATACTCTGCGACATCGTATAACGTTACTGGTTTCACATTCACCACCCTG
AATTGACTCTCTTCCGGGCGCTATCATGCCATACCGCGAAAGGTTTTGCGCCATTCGATGGTGTCCGGGA
TCTCGACGCTCTCCCTTATGCGACTCCTGCATTAGGAAATTAATACGACTCACTATAGGGGAATTGTGAG
CGGATAACAATTCCCCTG
